>Addgene plasmid #63392 | pFusX3-47 | depositor partial sequence | sequence record 105302 | pFusX3_GTG
AGTCTTAAGCGTCTCCATGGCCTGACCCCGGACCAAGTGGTGGCTATCGCCAGCAACAATGGCGGCAAGC
AAGCGCTCGAAACGGTGCAGCGGCTGTTGCCGGTGCTGTGCCAGGACCATGGCCTCACACCCGATCAGGT
CGTGGCTATCGCCAGCAACGGTGGCGGCAAGCAAGCGCTCGAAACGGTGCAGCGGCTGTTGCCGGTGCTG
TGCCAGGACCATGGCCTGACCCCGGACCAAGTGGTGGCTATCGCCAGCAACAATGGCGGCAAGCAAGCGC
TCGAAACGGTGCAGCGGCTGTTGCCGGTGCTGTGCCAGGACCATGGCCTGCGAGACGTC
