>Addgene plasmid #63392 | pFusX3-47 | depositor partial sequence | sequence record 105303 | FusX3
CGTCTCCATGGCCTGACCCCGGACCAAGTGGTGGCTATCGAGACCGGCGCCGCTACGGGCGCGTCCCATT
CGCCATTCAGGCTGCGCAACTGTTGGGAAGGGCGATCGGTGCGGGCTCTTCGCTATTACGCCAGCTGGCG
AAAGGGGGATGTGCTGCAAGGCGATTAAGTTGGGAACGCCAGGGTTTTCCCAGTCACGACGTTGTAAAAC
GACGGCCAGTGAGCGCGCGTAATCGACTCACTATAGGGCGAATTGGGTACCGGGCCCCCCCTCGAGGTCC
TCCAGCTTTTGTTCCCTTTAGTGAGGGTTAATTGCGCGCTTGGCGTAATCATGGTCATAGCTGTTTCCTG
TGTGAAATTGTTATCCGCTCACAATTCCACACAACATACGAGCCGGAAGCATAAAGTGTAAAGCCTGGGG
TGCCTAATGAGTGAGCTAACTCACATTAATTGCGTTGCGCTCACTGCCCGCTTTCCACCGGTGGTCTCTG
GCGGCAAGCAAGCGCTCGAAACGGTGCAGCGGCTGTTGCCGGTGCTGTGCCAGGACCATGGCCTGCGAGA
CGTCTAGACCAGCCAGGACAGAAATGCCTCGACTTCGCTGCTACCCAAGGTTGCCGGGTGACGCACACCG
TGGAAACGGATGAAGGCACGAACCCAGTGGACATAAGCCTGTTCGGTTCGTAAGCTGTAATGCAAGTAGC
GTATGCGCTCACGCAACTGGTCCAGAACCTTGACCGAACGCAGCGGTGGTAACGGCGCAGTGGCGGTTTT
CATGGCTTGTTATGACTGTTTTTTTGGGGTACAGTCTATGCCTCGGGCATCCAAGCAGCAAGCGCGTTAC
GCCGTGGGTCGATGTTTGATGTTATGGAGCAGCAACGATGTTACGCAGCAGGGCAGTCGCCCTAAAACAA
AGTTAAACATTATGAGGGAAGCGGTGATCGCCGAAGTATCGACTCAACTATCAGAGGTAGTTGGCGTCAT
CGAGCGCCATCTCGAACCGACGTTGCTGGCCGTACATTTGTACGGCTCCGCAGTGGATGGCGGCCTGAAG
CCACACAGTGATATTGATTTGCTGGTTACGGTGACCGTAAGGCTTGATGAAACAACGCGGCGAGCTTTGA
TCAACGACCTTTTGGAAACTTCGGCTTCCCCTGGAGAGAGCGAGATTCTCCGCGCTGTAGAAGTCACCAT
TGTTGTGCACGACGACATCATTCCGTGGCGTTATCCAGCTAAGCGCGAACTGCAATTTGGAGAATGGCAG
CGCAATGACATTCTTGCAGGTATCTTCGAGCCAGCCACGATCGACATTGATCTGGCTATCTTGCTGACAA
AAGCAAGAGAACATAGCGTTGCCTTGGTAGGTCCAGCGGCGGAGGAACTCTTTGATCCGGTTCCTGAACA
GGATCTATTTGAGGCGCTAAATGAAACCTTAACGCTATGGAACTCGCCGCCCGACTGGGCTGGCGATGAG
CGAAATGTAGTGCTTACGTTGTCCCGCATTTGGTACAGCGCAGTAACCGGCAAAATCGCGCCGAAGGATG
TCGCTGCCGACTGGGCAATGGAGCGCCTGCCGGCCCAGTATCAGCCCGTCATACTTGAAGCTAGACAGGC
TTATCTTGGACAAGAAGAAGATCGCTTGGCCTCGCGCGCAGATCAGTTGGAAGAATTTGTCCACTACGTG
AAAGGCGAGATCACCAAGGTAGTCGGCAAATAACCCTCGAGCCACCCATGACCAAAATCCCTTAACGTGA
GTTACGCGTCGTTCCACTGAGCGTCAGACCCCGTAGAAAAGATCAAAGGATCTTCTTGAGATCCTTTTTT
TCTGCGCGTAATCTGCTGCTTGCAAACAAAAAAACCACCGCTACCAGCGGTGGTTTGTTTGCCGGATCAA
GAGCTACCAACTCTTTTTCCGAAGGTAACTGGCTTCAGCAGAGCGCAGATACCAAATACTGTCCTTCTAG
TGTAGCCGTAGTTAGGCCACCACTTCAAGAACTCTGTAGCACCGCCTACATACCTCGCTCTGCTAATCCT
GTTACCAGTGGCTGCTGCCAGTGGCGATAAGTCGTGTCTTACCGGGTTGGACTCAAGACGATAGTTACCG
GATAAGGCGCAGCGGTCGGGCTGAACGGGGGGTTCGTGCACACAGCCCAGCTTGGAGCGAACGACCTACA
CCGAACTGAGATACCTACAGCGTGAGCATTGAGAAAGCGCCACGCTTCCCGAAGGGAGAAAGGCGGACAG
GTATCCGGTAAGCGGCAGGGTCGGAACAGGAGAGCGCACGAGGGAGCTTCCAGGGGGAAACGCCTGGTAT
CTTTATAGTCCTGTCGGGTTTCGCCACCTCTGACTTGAGCGTCGATTTTTGTGATGCTCGTCAGGGGGGC
GGAGCCTATGGAAAAACGCCAGCAACGCGGCCTTTTTACGGTTCCTGGCCTTTTGCTGGCCTTTTGCTCA
CATGTTCTTTCCTGCGTTATCCCCTGATTCTGTGGATAACCGTATTACCGCCTTTGAGTGAGCTGATACC
GCTCGCCGCAGCCGAACGACCGAGCGCAGCGAGTCAGTGAGCGAGGAAGCGGAAGAGCGCCCAATACGCA
AACCGCCTCTCCCCGCGCGTTGGCCGATTCATTAATGCAGCTGGCACGACAGGTTTCCCGACTGGAAAGC
GGGCAGTGAGCGCAACGCAATTAATACGCGTACCGCTAGCCAGGAAGAGTTTGTAGAAACGCAAAAAGGC
CATCCGTCAGGATGGCCTTCTGCTTAGTTTGATGCCTGGCAGTTTATGGCGGGCGTCCTGCCCGCCACCC
TCCGGGCCGTTGCTTCACAACGTTCAAATCCGCTCCCGGCGGATTTGTCCTACTCAGGAGAGCGTTCACC
GACAAACAACAGATAAAACGAAAGGCCCAGTCTTCCGACTGAGCCTTTCGTTTTATTTGATGCCTGGCAG
TTCCCTACTCTCGCGTTAACGCTAGCATGGATGTTTTCCCAGTCACGACGTTGTAAAACGACGGCCAGTC
TTAAG
