>Addgene plasmid #63392 | pFusX3-47 | addgene partial sequence | sequence record 115015 | pCR8_R1 5'-cgaaccgaacaggcttatgt-3'
TGCGTCACCCGGCAACCTTGGGTAGCAGCGAAGTCGAGGCATTTCTGTCCTGGCTGGTCTAGACGTCTCG
CAGGCCATGGTCCTGGCACAGCACCGGCAACAGCCGCTGCACCGTTTCGAGCGCTTGCTTGCCGCCATTG
TTGCTGGCGATAGCCACCACTTGGTCCGGGGTCAGGCCATGGTCCTGGCACAGCACCGGCAACAGCCGCT
GCACCGTTTCGAGCGCTTGCTTGCCGCCACCGTTGCTGGCGATAGCCACGACCTGATCGGGTGTGAGGCC
ATGGTCCTGGCACAGCACCGGCAACAGCCGCTGCACCGTTTCGAGCGCTTGCTTGCCGCCATTGTTGCTG
GCGATAGCCACCACTTGGTCCGGGGTCAGGCCATGGAGACGCTTAAGACTGGCCGTCGTTTTACAACGTC
GTGACTGGGAAAACATCCATGCTAGCGTTAACGCGAGAGTAGGGAACTGCCAGGCATCAAATAAAACGAA
AGGCTCAGTCGGAAGACTGGGCCTTTCGTTTTATCTGTTGTTTGTCGGTGAACGCTCTCCTGAGTAGGAC
AAATCCGCCGGGAGCGGATTTGAACGTTGTGAAGCAACGGCCCGGAGGGTGGCGGGCAGGACGCCCGCCA
TAAACTGCCAGGCATCAAACTAAGCAGAAGGCCATCCTGACGGATGGCCTTTTTGCGTTTCTACAAACTC
TTCCTG
