[The description below was written by a language model from this plasmid's Addgene catalogue record.]
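Description:
pFusX3-47 is a bacterial library plasmid from the FusX TALE assembly system, a kit designed to build custom TAL effector arrays in a single rapid assembly step. It is built on the FusX3 backbone (about 3 kb without insert), is maintained at high copy number in standard E. coli cloning strains, and is selected with spectinomycin. The record does not include a feature table, so the specific origin of replication and other backbone elements are not stated. The listed pCR8-type sequencing primers hint at a related backbone lineage, but this is not explicitly recorded.

The insert is a synthetic, pre-assembled trimer of TALE repeat units carrying the repeat-variable diresidues NN, NG and NN, also labelled X3_GTG. Under the standard TALE code, NN recognises guanine and NG recognises thymine, so this module specifies the DNA triplet G-T-G. Plasmids in the FusX3 series supply RVD positions 7 to 9 of the final array, so this clone is one member of a set covering the possible triplets for that position block. The trimer was cloned using BsaI sites that were destroyed in the process, consistent with Golden Gate-style construction using type IIS enzymes, which cut outside their recognition sequence and allow ordered, seamless joining of fragments.

In use, pFusX3-47 is chosen when the target sequence reads GTG at positions 7 to 9 and is combined with the corresponding modules for the other positions and a receiver vector to produce a complete TALEN or other TALE fusion for genome editing. It has no expression function of its own and serves purely as an assembly component.
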