Addgene plasmid #63392: pFusX3-47
Purpose: Encodes RVD positions 7-9 in TALEN assembly
Depositing lab: Stephen Ekker. Depositing organization: Mayo Foundation for Medical Education and Research. Publication: FusX: A rapid one-step TALE assembly system for genome science. Ma AC, McNulty MS, Tanya PL, Jarryd CM, Martinez-Galvez G, Argue DP, Lee HB, Urban MD, Bullard CE, Blackburn PR, Man TK, Clark KJ, Ekker SC. Hum Gene Ther. 2016 Jun;27(6):451-63. doi: 10.1089/hum.2015.172 PubMed 26854857.
Backbone
  Vector backbone: FusX3
  Backbone size w/o insert (bp): 3015
  Vector type: TALEN
Growth in bacteria
  Bacterial resistance: Spectinomycin, 50 μg/mL
  Growth temperature: 37°C
  Growth strain: DH5alpha
  Copy number: High Copy
Gene/Insert
  Gene/Insert name: NN NG NN (alt name: X3_GTG)
  Species: Synthetic
  Mutation: none
  Cloning method: Restriction Enzyme; 5′ cloning site BsaI (destroyed during cloning); 3′ cloning site BsaI (destroyed during cloning)
  Sequencing primers: 5′ pCR8_F1; 3′ pCR8_R1
Terms and licenses: Academic/Nonprofit Terms; Industry Terms: Not Available to Industry
How to cite: pFusX3-47 was a gift from Stephen Ekker (Addgene plasmid # 63392 ; http://n2t.net/addgene:63392 ; RRID:Addgene_63392)
